>Addgene plasmid #169510 | pFOX13-Tier1-PhCMV-tGFP | addgene full sequence | sequence record 364599 | Addgene NGS Result
AAAAGTGCCACCTGACGTCGACGGATCGGGAGATCTCCACGCGTGGTACCCTCGAGTTGACATTGATTAT
TGAGTAGTTATTAATAGTAATCAATTACGGGGTCATTAGTTCATAGCCCATATATGGAGTTCCGCGTTAC
ATAACTTACGGTAAATGGCCCGCCTGGCTGACCGCCCAACGACCCCCGCCCATTGACGTCAATAATGACG
TATGTTCCCATAGTAACGCCAATAGGGACTTTCCATTGACGTCAATGGGTGGAGTATTTACGGTAAACTG
CCCACTTGGCAGTACATCAAGTGTATCATATGCCAAGTACGCCCCCTATTGACGTCAATGACGGTAAATG
GCCCGCCTGGCATTATGCCCAGTACATGACCTTATGGGACTTTCCTACTTGGCAGTACATCTACGTATTA
GTCATCGCTATTACCATGGTGATGCGGTTTTGGCAGTACATCAATGGGCGTGGATAGCGGTTTGACTCAC
GGGGATTTCCAAGTCTCCACCCCATTGACGTCAATGGGAGTTTGTTTTGGCACCAAAATCAACGGGACTT
TCCAAAATGTCGTAACAACTCCGCCCCATTGACGCAAATGGGCGGTAGGCGTGTACGGTGGGAGGTCTAT
ATAAGCAGAGCTCTCTGGCTAACTAGAGAACCCACTGCTTACTGGCTTATCGAAATTAATACGACTCACT
ATAGGGAGACCCAAGCTGTTCGAAGCGGAATTCACCATGACTAGTGGTGGTTCTGGTGAGAGCGACGAGA
GCGGCCTGCCCGCCATGGAGATCGAGTGCCGCATCACCGGCACCCTGAACGGCGTGGAGTTCGAGCTGGT
GGGCGGCGGAGAGGGCACCCCCGAGCAGGGCCGCATGACCAACAAGATGAAGAGCACCAAAGGCGCCCTG
ACCTTCAGCCCCTACCTGCTGAGCCACGTGATGGGCTACGGCTTCTACCACTTCGGCACCTACCCCAGCG
GCTACGAGAACCCCTTCCTGCACGCCATCAACAACGGCGGCTACACCAACACCCGCATCGAGAAGTACGA
GGACGGCGGCGTGCTGCACGTGAGCTTCAGCTACCGCTACGAGGCCGGCCGCGTGATCGGCGACTTCAAG
GTGATGGGCACCGGCTTCCCCGAGGACAGCGTGATCTTCACCGACAAGATCATCCGCAGCAACGCCACCG
TGGAGCACCTGCACCCCATGGGCGATAACGATCTGGATGGCAGCTTCACCCGCACCTTCAGCCTGCGCGA
CGGCGGCTACTACAGCTCCGTGGTGGACAGCCACATGCACTTCAAGAGCGCCATCCACCCCAGCATCCTG
CAGAACGGGGGCCCCATGTTCGCCTTCCGCCGCGTGGAGGAGGATCACAGCAACACCGAGCTGGGCATCG
TGGAGTACCAGCACGCCTTCAAGACCCCGGATGCAGATGCCGGTGAAGAAGCTAGCGGATCCACCGGTGT
CTAGAAAGCTTTGAGGCCGGCCTGCAGGGATCAGCCTCGACTGTGCCTTCTAGTTGCCAGCCATCTGTTG
TTTGCCCCTCCCCCGTGCCTTCCTTGACCCTGGAAGGTGCCACTCCCACTGTCCTTTCCTAATAAAATGA
GGAAATTGCATCGCATTGTCTGAGTAGGTGTCATTCTATTCTGGGGGGTGGGGTGGGGCAGGACAGCAAG
GGGGAGGATTGGGAAGACAATAGCAGGCATGCTGGGGATGCGGTGGGCTCTATGGCTTCTGAGGCGGAAA
GAACCAGCTGGGGCTCTAGGGGGTATCCCC
[124 nt withheld, positions 1781-1904]
C
[91 nt withheld, positions 1906-1996]
A
[49 nt withheld, positions 1998-2046]
CCTTTGACGTTGGAGTCCACGTTCTTT
[37 nt withheld, positions 2074-2110]
ACCCTATCTCGGTCTATTCTTTTGATTTATAAGGGATTTTGCCGATTTCGGCCTATTGGTTAAAAAATGA
GCTGATTTAACAAAAATTTAACGCGAATTAATTCTGTGGAATGTGTGTCAGTTAGGGTGTGGAAAGTCCC
CAGGCTCCCCAGCAGGCAGAAGTATGCAAAGCATGCATCTCAATTAGTCAGCAACCAGGTGTGGAAAGTC
CCCAGGCTCCCCAGCAGGCAGAAGTATGCAAAGCATGCATCTCAATTAGTCAGCAACCATAGTCCCGCCC
CTAACTCCGCCCATCCCGCCCCTAACTCCGCCCAGTTCCGCCCATTCTCCGCCCCATGGCTGACTAATTT
TTTTTATTTATGCAGAGGCCGAGGCCGCCTCTGCCTCTGAGCTATTCCAGAAGTAGTGAGGAGGCTTTTT
TGGAGGCCTAGGCTTTTGCAAAAAGCTCCCGGGAGCTTGTATATCCATTTTCGGATCTGATCAAGAGACA
GGATGAGGATCGTTTCGCATGATTGAACAAGATGGATTGCACGCAGGTTCTCCGGCCGCTTGGGTGGAGA
GGCTATTCGGCTATGACTGGGCACAACAGACAATCGGCTGCTCTGATGCCGCCGTGTTCCGGCTGTCAGC
GCAGGGGCGCCCGGTTCTTTTTGTCAAGACCGACCTGTCCGGTGCCCTGAATGAACTGCAGGACGAGGCA
GCGCGGCTATCGTGGCTGGCCACGACGGGCGTTCCTTGCGCAGCTGTGCTCGACGTTGTCACTGAAGCGG
GAAGGGACTGGCTGCTATTGGGCGAAGTGCCGGGGCAGGATCTCCTGTCATCTCACCTTGCTCCTGCCGA
GAAAGTATCCATCATGGCTGATGCAATGCGGCGGCTGCATACGCTTGATCCGGCTACCTGCCCATTCGAC
CACCAAGCGAAACATCGCATCGAGCGAGCACGTACTCGGATGGAAGCCGGTCTTGTCGATCAGGATGATC
TGGACGAAGAGCATCAGGGGCTCGCGCCAGCCGAACTGTTCGCCAGGCTCAAGGCGCGCATGCCCGACGG
CGAGGATCTCGTCGTGACCCATGGCGATGCCTGCTTGCCGAATATCATGGTGGAAAATGGCCGCTTTTCT
GGATTCATCGACTGTGGCCGGCTGGGTGTGGCGGACCGCTATCAGGACATAGCGTTGGCTACCCGTGATA
TTGCTGAAGAGCTTGGCGGCGAATGGGCTGACCGCTTCCTCGTGCTTTACGGTATCGCCGCTCCCGATTC
GCAGCGCATCGCCTTCTATCGCCTTCTTGACGAGTTCTTCTGAGCGGGACTCTGGGGTTCGAAATGACCG
ACCAAGCGACGCCCAACCTGCCATCACGAGATTTCGATTCCACCGCCGCCTTCTATGAAAGGTTGGGCTT
CGGAATCGTTTTCCGGGACGCCGGCTGGATGATCCTCCAGCGCGGGGATCTCATGCTGGAGTTCTTCGCC
CACCCCAACTTGTTTATTGCAGCTTATAATGGTTACAAATAAAGCAATAGCATCACAAATTTCACAAATA
AAGCATTTTTTTCACTGCATTCTAGTTGTGGTTTGTCCAAACTCATCAATGTATCTTATCATGTCTGTAT
ACCGTCGACCTCTAGCTAGAGCTTGGCGTAATCATGGTCATAGCTGTTTCCTGTGTGAAATTGTTATCCG
CTCACAATTCCACACAACATACGAGCCGGAAGCATAAAGTGTAAAGCCTGGGGTGCCTAATGAGTGAGCT
AACTCACATTAATTGCGTTGCGCTCACTGCCCGCTTTCCAGTCGGGAAACCTGTCGTGCCAGCTGCATTA
ATGAATCGGCCAACGCGCGGGGAGAGGCGGTTTGCGTATTGGGCGCTCTTCCGCTTCCTCGCTCACTGAC
TCGCTGCGCTCGGTCGTTCGGCTGCGGCGAGCGGTATCAGCTCACTCAAAGGCGGTAATACGGTTATCCA
CAGAATCAGGGGATAACGCAGGAAAGAACATGTGAGCAAAAGGCCAGCAAAAGGCCAGGAACCGTAAAAA
GGCCGCGTTGCTGGCGTTTTTCCATAGGCTCCGCCCCCCTGACGAGCATCACAAAAATCGACGCTCAAGT
CAGAGGTGGCGAAACCCGACAGGACTATAAAGATACCAGGCGTTTCCCCCTGGAAGCTCCCTCGTGCGCT
CTCCTGTTCCGACCCTGCCGCTTACCGGATACCTGTCCGCCTTTCTCCCTTCGGGAAGCGTGGCGCTTTC
TCATAGCTCACGCTGTAGGTATCTCAGTTCGGTGTAGGTCGTTCGCTCCAAGCTGGGCTGTGTGCACGAA
CCCCCCGTTCAGCCCGACCGCTGCGCCTTATCCGGTAACTATCGTCTTGAGTCCAACCCGGTAAGACACG
ACTTATCGCCACTGGCAGCAGCCACTGGTAACAGGATTAGCAGAGCGAGGTATGTAGGCGGTGCTACAGA
GTTCTTGAAGTGGTGGCCTAACTACGGCTACACTAGAAGAACAGTATTTGGTATCTGCGCTCTGCTGAAG
CCAGTTACCTTCGGAAAAAGAGTTGGTAGCTCTTGATCCGGCAAACAAACCACCGCTGGTAGCGGTGGTT
TTTTTGTTTGCAAGCAGCAGATTACGCGCAGAAAAAAAGGATCTCAAGAAGATCCTTTGATCTTTTCTAC
GGGGTCTGACGCTCAGTGGAACGAAAACTCACGTTAAGGGATTTTGGTCATGAGATTATCAAAAAGGATC
TTCACCTAGATCCTTTTAAATTAAAAATGAAGTTTTAAATCAATCTAAAGTATATATGAGTAAACTTGGT
CTGACAGTTACCAATGCTTAATCAGTGAGGCACCTATCTCAGCGATCTGTCTATTTCGTTCATCCATAGT
TGCCTGACTCCCCGTCGTGTAGATAACTACGATACGGGAGGGCTTACCATCTGGCCCCAGTGCTGCAATG
ATACCGCGAGACCCACGCTCACCGGCTCCAGATTTATCAGCAATAAACCAGCCAGCCGGAAGGGCCGAGC
GCAGAAGTGGTCCTGCAACTTTATCCGCCTCCATCCAGTCTATTAATTGTTGCCGGGAAGCTAGAGTAAG
TAGTTCGCCAGTTAATAGTTTGCGCAACGTTGTTGCCATTGCTACAGGCATCGTGGTGTCACGCTCGTCG
TTTGGTATGGCTTCATTCAGCTCCGGTTCCCAACGATCAAGGCGAGTTACATGATCCCCCATGTTGTGCA
AAAAAGCGGTTAGCTCCTTCGGTCCTCCGATCGTTGTCAGAAGTAAGTTGGCCGCAGTGTTATCACTCAT
GGTTATGGCAGCACTGCATAATTCTCTTACTGTCATGCCATCCGTAAGATGCTTTTCTGTGACTGGTGAG
TACTCAACCAAGTCATTCTGAGAATAGTGTATGCGGCGACCGAGTTGCTCTTGCCCGGCGTCAATACGGG
ATAATACCGCGCCACATAGCAGAACTTTAAAAGTGCTCATCATTGGAAAACGTTCTTCGGGGCGAAAACT
CTCAAGGATCTTACCGCTGTTGAGATCCAGTTCGATGTAACCCACTCGTGCACCCAACTGATCTTCAGCA
TCTTTTACTTTCACCAGCGTTTCTGGGTGAGCAAAAACAGGAAGGCAAAATGCCGCAAAAAAGGGAATAA
GGGCGACACGGAAATGTTGAATACTCATACTCTTCCTTTTTCAATATTATTGAAGCATTTATCAGGGTTA
TTGTCTCATGAGCGGATACATATTTGAATGTATTTAGAAAAATAAACAAATAGGGGTTCCGCGCACATTT
CCCCG
Features (pLannotate 1.2.2; 19 found; start..end, strand, type, name):
    135..438     +  enhancer       CMV enhancer: human cytomegalovirus immediate early enhancer
    439..642     +  promoter       CMV promoter: human cytomegalovirus (CMV) immediate early promoter
    638..671     +  LTR            5' LTR (truncated) (fragment): truncated 5' long terminal repeat (LTR) from HIV-1
    687..705     +  promoter       T7 promoter: promoter for bacteriophage T7 RNA polymerase
    758..1450    +  CDS            TurboGFP: TurboGFP is a basic (constitutively fluorescent) green fluorescent protein published in 2006, derived from Pontellina plumata. It is reported to be a rapidly-maturing dimer with moderate acid sensitivity.
   1511..1735    +  polyA_signal   bGH poly(A) signal: bovine growth hormone polyadenylation signal
   1739..1760    +  promoter       SV40 promoter (fragment): SV40 enhancer and early promoter
   1781..2209    +  rep_origin     f1 ori (sequence partly withheld): f1 bacteriophage origin of replication; arrow indicates direction of (+) strand synthesis
   2223..2552    +  promoter       SV40 promoter: SV40 enhancer and early promoter
   2619..3410    +  CDS            neo: KKA2_KLEPN - Also known as kan, nptII. Experimental evidence at protein level: Swiss-Prot protein existence level 1. Resistance to kanamycin, neomycin, paromomycin, ribostamycin, butirosin and gentamicin B. From Klebsiella pneumoniae.
   3434..3592    +  CDS            ble (fragment): BLE_KLEPN - Experimental evidence at protein level: Swiss-Prot protein existence level 1. Binding protein with a strong affinity to the bleomycin family of antibiotics. Binds to CL990; an antimitotic-antibiotic compound. From Klebsiella pneumoniae.
   3587..3708    +  polyA_signal   SV40 poly(A) signal: SV40 polyadenylation signal
   3781..3797    -  protein_bind   lac operator: The lac repressor binds to the lac operator to inhibit transcription in E. coli. This inhibition can be relieved by adding lactose or isopropyl-β-D-thiogalactopyranoside (IPTG). lac repressor encoded by lacI
   3805..3835    -  promoter       lac promoter: promoter for the E. coli lac operon
   3850..3871    -  protein_bind   CAP binding site: CAP binding activates transcription in the presence of cAMP. E. coli catabolite activator protein
   3884..3976    -  CDS            lacI (fragment): lac repressor; lacI; The lac repressor binds to the lac operator to inhibit transcription in E. coli. This inhibition can be relieved by adding lactose or isopropyl-β-D-thiogalactopyranoside (IPTG).
   4159..4747    -  rep_origin     ori: high-copy-number ColE1/pMB1/pBR322/pUC origin of replication
   4918..5778    -  CDS            AmpR: β-lactamase; bla; confers resistance to ampicillin, carbenicillin, and related antibiotics
   5779..5883    -  promoter       AmpR promoter: bla
