[The description below was written by a language model from this plasmid's Addgene catalogue record and pLannotate feature annotations shown in this document.]
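Description:
pFOX13-Tier1-PhCMV-tGFP is a mammalian expression plasmid built on pMM1, a pcDNA3.1-derived backbone, and belongs to the VAMSyB modular plasmid architecture for mammalian synthetic biology, where it is designated a Tier-1 vector carrying one expression unit. The sequenced record is 5,895 nt. In E. coli it is maintained at high copy by a ColE1/pUC-type origin and selected with ampicillin through the β-lactamase gene and its native promoter. An f1 phage origin is also present, along with short lac promoter/operator, CAP site and lacI remnants that are typical backbone carry-over.

The payload is a simple constitutive reporter cassette. The human cytomegalovirus immediate-early enhancer and promoter (PhCMV) drive the coding sequence for TurboGFP, a rapidly maturing green fluorescent protein derived from the copepod Pontellina plumata, and transcription is terminated by the bovine growth hormone polyadenylation signal. A T7 promoter sits between the CMV promoter and the coding sequence, as in pcDNA3.1, and could support in vitro transcription. The very short "HIV-1 LTR" and upstream SV40 promoter fragments in the annotation are probably incidental matches rather than functional elements.

A second mammalian unit, consisting of the SV40 enhancer/early promoter, the neomycin phosphotransferase gene and the SV40 poly(A) signal, allows G418 selection of stably transfected cells. A small ble fragment is annotated after neo.

The record supports its use as a constitutive green fluorescent reporter in transfected mammalian cells. It does not describe the cloning sites, nor how Tier-1 units are combined into higher-order assemblies.
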