Addgene plasmid #169510: pFOX13-Tier1-PhCMV-tGFP
Purpose: Tier-1 vector encoding PhCMV-driven green fluorescent protein turbo GFP (PhCMV-tGFP-pA).
Depositing lab: Martin Fussenegger. Depositing organization: ETH Zurich (Swiss Federal Institute of Technology). Publication: A versatile plasmid architecture for mammalian synthetic biology (VAMSyB). Haellman V, Strittmatter T, Bertschi A, Stucheli P, Fussenegger M. Metab Eng. 2021 Jul;66:41-50. doi: 10.1016/j.ymben.2021.04.003. Epub 2021 Apr 18. PubMed 33857582.
Backbone
  Vector backbone: pMM1 (pcDNA3.1-based)
  Backbone size w/o insert (bp): 4435
  Vector type: Mammalian Expression
  Selectable markers: Neomycin (select with G418)
Growth in bacteria
  Bacterial resistance: Ampicillin, 100 μg/mL
  Growth temperature: 37°C
  Growth strain: DH5alpha
  Copy number: High Copy
Gene/Insert
  Gene/Insert name: PCMV-driven turbo green fluorescent protein (alt name: PCMV-tGFP)
  Species: Synthetic
  Promoter: PhCMV
  Cloning method: Restriction Enzyme; 5′ cloning site Unknown (unknown if destroyed)
  Sequencing primers: 5′ AmpStart; 3′ BGH-rev
Terms and licenses: Academic/Nonprofit Terms; Industry Terms: Not Available to Industry
How to cite: pFOX13-Tier1-PhCMV-tGFP was a gift from Martin Fussenegger (Addgene plasmid # 169510 ; http://n2t.net/addgene:169510 ; RRID:Addgene_169510)
